Addgene plasmid #65474: GFP_CD47_LU
Purpose: GFP tagged CD47 with its own long 3'UTR
Depositing lab: Christine Mayr. Depositing organization: Memorial Sloan-Kettering Cancer Center. Publication: Alternative 3' UTRs act as scaffolds to regulate membrane protein localization. Berkovits BD, Mayr C. Nature. 2015 Apr 20. doi: 10.1038/nature14321. PubMed 25896326.
Backbone
  Vector backbone: pcDNA3.1
  Backbone size w/o insert (bp): 5372
  Total vector size (bp): 11262
  Vector type: Mammalian Expression
  Selectable markers: Neomycin (select with G418)
Growth in bacteria
  Bacterial resistance: Ampicillin, 100 μg/mL
  Growth temperature: 37°C
  Growth strain: DH5alpha
  Copy number: High Copy
Gene/Insert 1
  Gene/Insert name: Signal peptide of CD47
  Species: H. sapiens (human)
  Insert size (bp): 60
  GenBank ID: NM_001777.3
  Cloning method: Restriction Enzyme; 5′ cloning site BamHI (not destroyed); 3′ cloning site BamHI (unknown if destroyed)
  Sequencing primers: 5′ T7
Gene/Insert 2
  Gene/Insert name: GFP
  Cloning method: Restriction Enzyme; 5′ cloning site BamHI (not destroyed); 3′ cloning site BsrGI (not destroyed)
  Sequencing primers: 5′ T7
Gene/Insert 3
  Gene/Insert name: CD47 coding region continued and long 3’UTR (with proximal polyadenylation signal changed from AAUAAA to ACUCAA).
  Insert size (bp): 5116
  GenBank ID: NM_001777.3
  Cloning method: Restriction Enzyme; 5′ cloning site BsrGI (not destroyed); 3′ cloning site XbaI (not destroyed)
  Sequencing primers: 5′ GGTGAACTTCAAGATCCGCC; 3′ BGH Rev
Terms and licenses: Academic/Nonprofit Terms; Industry Terms: Not Available to Industry
How to cite: GFP_CD47_LU was a gift from Christine Mayr (Addgene plasmid # 65474 ; http://n2t.net/addgene:65474 ; RRID:Addgene_65474)
