[The description below was written by a language model from this plasmid's Addgene catalogue record and pLannotate feature annotations shown in this document.]
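Description:
GFP_CD47_LU is a mammalian expression plasmid of about 11.3 kb built on the pcDNA3.1 backbone. It expresses a GFP-tagged form of human CD47 from a transcript that carries the gene's own long 3'UTR. It is maintained in E. coli through a high-copy ColE1/pUC-type origin with ampicillin resistance (AmpR under its bla promoter), and it also carries an f1 origin. For selection in mammalian cells, an SV40 early promoter drives the neomycin phosphotransferase gene, followed by an SV40 poly(A) signal, which allows G418 selection.

The expression cassette is driven by the CMV immediate-early enhancer and promoter, with a T7 promoter just downstream that also serves as a sequencing primer site. The open reading frame was assembled in three pieces. The short CD47 signal peptide comes first, then EGFP, then the remainder of the CD47 coding region. Placing the fluorescent protein after the signal peptide should preserve targeting of this membrane protein to the secretory pathway while tagging its N-terminal end. The coding sequence is followed by the long CD47 3'UTR, which runs for several kilobases up to the vector's bGH polyadenylation signal. The proximal polyadenylation signal within the UTR was mutated, so transcripts are not cleaved at that early site and the long UTR isoform is produced. A few short annotated fragments, such as the HIV-1 LTR, URA3 promoter and ble hits, look like partial similarity matches from automated annotation rather than functional elements.

According to the associated publication's title, the construct was made to study how alternative 3'UTRs act as scaffolds that regulate membrane protein localization. The GFP tag lets the localization of CD47 translated from the long-UTR mRNA be followed.
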