Features (pLannotate 1.2.2; 23 found; start..end, strand, type, name):
     28..80      -  misc_feature   bom (fragment): basis of mobility region from pBR322
    235..614     +  enhancer       CMV enhancer: human cytomegalovirus immediate early enhancer
    615..818     +  promoter       CMV promoter: human cytomegalovirus (CMV) immediate early promoter
    814..847     +  LTR            5' LTR (truncated) (fragment): truncated 5' long terminal repeat (LTR) from HIV-1
    863..881     +  promoter       T7 promoter: promoter for bacteriophage T7 RNA polymerase
    935..988     +  CDS            CD47 (fragment): CD47_HUMAN - Also known as MER6. Experimental evidence at protein level: Swiss-Prot protein existence level 1. Has a role in both cell adhesion by acting as an adhesion receptor for THBS1 on platelets, and in the modulation of integrins. Plays an important role in memory formation and synaptic plasticity in the hippocampus (By similarity). Receptor for SIRPA, binding to which prevents maturation of immature dendritic cells and inhibits cytokine production by mature dendritic cells. Interaction with SIRPG mediates cell-cell adhesion, enhances superantigen-dependent T-cell-mediated proliferation
    995..1711    +  CDS            EGFP: EGFP is a basic (constitutively fluorescent) green fluorescent protein published in 1996, derived from Aequorea victoria. It is reported to be a rapidly-maturing weak dimer with moderate acid sensitivity.
   1712..2626    +  CDS            CD47 (fragment): CD47_HUMAN - Also known as MER6. Experimental evidence at protein level: Swiss-Prot protein existence level 1. Has a role in both cell adhesion by acting as an adhesion receptor for THBS1 on platelets, and in the modulation of integrins. Plays an important role in memory formation and synaptic plasticity in the hippocampus (By similarity). Receptor for SIRPA, binding to which prevents maturation of immature dendritic cells and inhibits cytokine production by mature dendritic cells. Interaction with SIRPG mediates cell-cell adhesion, enhances superantigen-dependent T-cell-mediated proliferation
   5461..5484    +  promoter       URA3 promoter (fragment): S. cerevisiae URA3
   6865..7089    +  polyA_signal   bGH poly(A) signal: bovine growth hormone polyadenylation signal
   7093..7114    +  promoter       SV40 promoter (fragment): SV40 enhancer and early promoter
   7135..7563    +  rep_origin     f1 ori (sequence partly withheld): f1 bacteriophage origin of replication; arrow indicates direction of (+) strand synthesis
   7577..7906    +  promoter       SV40 promoter: SV40 enhancer and early promoter
   7973..8764    +  CDS            neo: KKA2_KLEPN - Also known as kan, nptII. Experimental evidence at protein level: Swiss-Prot protein existence level 1. Resistance to kanamycin, neomycin, paromomycin, ribostamycin, butirosin and gentamicin B. From Klebsiella pneumoniae.
   8788..8946    +  CDS            ble (fragment): BLE_KLEPN - Experimental evidence at protein level: Swiss-Prot protein existence level 1. Binding protein with a strong affinity to the bleomycin family of antibiotics. Binds to CL990; an antimitotic-antibiotic compound. From Klebsiella pneumoniae.
   8941..9062    +  polyA_signal   SV40 poly(A) signal: SV40 polyadenylation signal
   9133..9155    -  protein_bind   lac operator (fragment): The lac repressor binds to the lac operator to inhibit transcription in E. coli. This inhibition can be relieved by adding lactose or isopropyl-β-D-thiogalactopyranoside (IPTG). lac repressor encoded by lacI
   9159..9189    -  promoter       lac promoter: promoter for the E. coli lac operon
   9204..9225    -  protein_bind   CAP binding site: CAP binding activates transcription in the presence of cAMP. E. coli catabolite activator protein
   9238..9330    -  CDS            lacI (fragment): lac repressor; lacI; The lac repressor binds to the lac operator to inhibit transcription in E. coli. This inhibition can be relieved by adding lactose or isopropyl-β-D-thiogalactopyranoside (IPTG).
   9513..10098   -  rep_origin     ori: high-copy-number ColE1/pMB1/pBR322/pUC origin of replication
  10269..11129   -  CDS            AmpR: β-lactamase; bla; confers resistance to ampicillin, carbenicillin, and related antibiotics
  11130..11234   -  promoter       AmpR promoter: bla
>Addgene plasmid #65474 | GFP_CD47_LU | depositor full sequence | sequence record 117297 | GFP_CD47_LU sequence 11265 bps
GACGGATCGGGAGATCTCCCGATCCCCTATGGTGCACTCTCAGTACAATCTGCTCTGATGCCGCATAGTT
AAGCCAGTATCTGCTCCCTGCTTGTGTGTTGGAGGTCGCTGAGTAGTGCGCGAGCAAAATTTAAGCTACA
ACAAGGCAAGGCTTGACCGACAATTGCATGAAGAATCTGCTTAGGGTTAGGCGTTTTGCGCTGCTTCGCG
ATGTACGGGCCAGATATACGCGTTGACATTGATTATTGACTAGTTATTAATAGTAATCAATTACGGGGTC
ATTAGTTCATAGCCCATATATGGAGTTCCGCGTTACATAACTTACGGTAAATGGCCCGCCTGGCTGACCG
CCCAACGACCCCCGCCCATTGACGTCAATAATGACGTATGTTCCCATAGTAACGCCAATAGGGACTTTCC
ATTGACGTCAATGGGTGGAGTATTTACGGTAAACTGCCCACTTGGCAGTACATCAAGTGTATCATATGCC
AAGTACGCCCCCTATTGACGTCAATGACGGTAAATGGCCCGCCTGGCATTATGCCCAGTACATGACCTTA
TGGGACTTTCCTACTTGGCAGTACATCTACGTATTAGTCATCGCTATTACCATGGTGATGCGGTTTTGGC
AGTACATCAATGGGCGTGGATAGCGGTTTGACTCACGGGGATTTCCAAGTCTCCACCCCATTGACGTCAA
TGGGAGTTTGTTTTGGCACCAAAATCAACGGGACTTTCCAAAATGTCGTAACAACTCCGCCCCATTGACG
CAAATGGGCGGTAGGCGTGTACGGTGGGAGGTCTATATAAGCAGAGCTCTCTGGCTAACTAGAGAACCCA
CTGCTTACTGGCTTATCGAAATTAATACGACTCACTATAGGGAGACCCAAGCTGGCTAGCGTTTAAACTT
AAGCTTGGTACCGAGCTCGGATCCATGTGGCCCCTGGTAGCGGCGCTGTTGCTGGGCTCGGCGTGCTGCG
GATCAGCTGGATCCATGGTGAGCAAGGGCGAGGAGCTGTTCACCGGGGTGGTGCCCATCCTGGTCGAGCT
GGACGGCGACGTAAACGGCCACAAGTTCAGCGTGTCTGGCGAGGGCGAGGGCGATGCCACCTACGGCAAG
CTGACCCTGAAGTTCATCTGCACCACCGGCAAGCTGCCCGTGCCCTGGCCCACCCTCGTGACCACCCTGA
CCTACGGCGTGCAGTGCTTCAGCCGCTACCCCGACCACATGAAGCAGCACGACTTCTTCAAGTCCGCCAT
GCCCGAAGGCTACGTCCAGGAGCGCACCATCTTCTTCAAGGACGACGGCAACTACAAGACCCGCGCCGAG
GTGAAGTTCGAGGGCGACACCCTGGTGAACCGCATCGAGCTGAAGGGCATCGACTTCAAGGAGGACGGCA
ACATCCTGGGGCACAAGCTGGAGTACAACTACAACAGCCACAACGTCTATATCATGGCCGACAAGCAGAA
GAACGGCATCAAGGCGAACTTCAAGATCCGCCACAACATCGAGGACGGCAGCGTGCAGCTCGCCGACCAC
TACCAGCAGAACACCCCCATCGGCGACGGCCCCGTGCTGCTGCCCGACAACCACTACCTGAGCACCCAGT
CCGCCCTGAGCAAAGACCCCAACGAGAAGCGCGATCACATGGTCCTGCTGGAGTTCGTGACCGCCGCCGG
GATCACTCTCGGCATGGACGAGCTGTACAAGCAGCTACTATTTAATAAAACAAAATCTGTAGAATTCACG
TTTTGTAATGACACTGTCGTCATTCCATGCTTTGTTACTAATATGGAGGCACAAAACACTACTGAAGTAT
ACGTAAAGTGGAAATTTAAAGGAAGAGATATTTACACCTTTGATGGAGCTCTAAACAAGTCCACTGTCCC
CACTGACTTTAGTAGTGCAAAAATTGAAGTCTCACAATTACTAAAAGGAGATGCCTCTTTGAAGATGGAT
AAGAGTGATGCTGTCTCACACACAGGAAACTACACTTGTGAAGTAACAGAATTAACCAGAGAAGGTGAAA
CGATCATCGAGCTAAAATATCGTGTTGTTTCATGGTTTTCTCCAAATGAAAATATTCTTATTGTTATTTT
CCCAATTTTTGCTATACTCCTGTTCTGGGGACAGTTTGGTATTAAAACACTTAAATATAGATCCGGTGGT
ATGGATGAGAAAACAATTGCTTTACTTGTTGCTGGACTAGTGATCACTGTCATTGTCATTGTTGGAGCCA
TTCTTTTCGTCCCAGGTGAATATTCATTAAAGAATGCTACTGGCCTTGGTTTAATTGTGACTTCTACAGG
GATATTAATATTACTTCACTACTATGTGTTTAGTACAGCGATTGGATTAACCTCCTTCGTCATTGCCATA
TTGGTTATTCAGGTGATAGCCTATATCCTCGCTGTGGTTGGACTGAGTCTCTGTATTGCGGCGTGTATAC
CAATGCATGGCCCTCTTCTGATTTCAGGTTTGAGTATCTTAGCTCTAGCACAATTACTTGGACTAGTTTA
TATGAAATTTGTGGCTTCCAATCAGAAGACTATACAACCTCCTAGGAAAGCTGTAGAGGAACCCCTTAAT
GCATTCAAAGAATCAAAAGGAATGATGAATGATGAATAAGCGGCCGCAGTGAAGTGATGGACTCCGATTT
GGAGAGTAGTAAGACGTGAAAGGAATACACTTGTGTTTAAGCACCATGGCCTTGATGATTCACTGTTGGG
GAGAAGAAACAAGAAAAGTAACTGGTTGTCACCTATGAGACCCTTACGTGATTGTTAGTTAAGTTTTTAT
TCAAAGCAGCTGTAATTTAGTTACTCAAATAATTATGATCTATGTTGTTTGCCCAATTGAGATCCAGTTT
TTTGTTGTTATTTTTAATCAATTAGGGGCAATAGTAGAATGGACAATTTCCAAGAATGATGCCTTTCAGG
TCCTAGGGCCTCTGGCCTCTAGGTAACCAGTTTAAATTGGTTCAGGGTGATAACTACTTAGCACTGCCCT
GGTGATTACCCAGAGATATCTATGAAAACCAGTGGCTTCCATCAAACCTTTGCCAACTCAGGTTCACAGC
AGCTTTGGGCAGTTATGGCAGTATGGCATTAGCTGAGAGGTGTCTGCCACTTCTGGGTCAATGGAATAAT
AAATTAAGTACAGGCAGGAATTTGGTTGGGAGCATCTTGTATGATCTCCGTATGATGTGATATTGATGGA
GATAGTGGTCCTCATTCTTGGGGGTTGCCATTCCCACATTCCCCCTTCAACAAACAGTGTAACAGGTCCT
TCCCAGATTTAGGGTACTTTTATTGATGGATATGTTTTCCTTTTATTCACATAACCCCTTGAAACCCTGT
CTTGTCCTCCTGTTACTTGCTTCTGCTGTACAAGATGTAGCACCTTTTCTCCTCTTTGAACATGGTCTAG
TGACACGGTAGCACCAGTTGCAGGAAGGAGCCAGACTTGTTCTCAGAGCACTGTGTTCACACTTTTCAGC
AAAAATAGCTATGGTTGTAACATATGTATTCCCTTCCTCTGATTTGAAGGCAAAAATCTACAGTGTTTCT
TCACTTCTTTTCTGATCTGGGGCATGAAAAAAGCAAGATTGAAATTTGAACTATGAGTCTCCTGCATGGC
AACAAAATGTGTGTCACCATCAGGCCAACAGGCCAGCCCTTGAATGGGGATTTATTACTGTTGTATCTAT
GTTGCATGATAAACATTCATCACCTTCCTCCTGTAGTCCTGCCTCGTACTCCCCTTCCCCTATGATTGAA
AAGTAAACAAAACCCACATTTCCTATCCTGGTTAGAAGAAAATTAATGTTCTGACAGTTGTGATCGCCTG
GAGTACTTTTAGACTTTTAGCATTCGTTTTTTACCTGTTTGTGGATGTGTGTTTGTATGTGCATACGTAT
GAGATAGGCACATGCATCTTCTGTATGGACAAAGGTGGGGTACCTACAGGAGAGCAAAGGTTAATTTTGT
GCTTTTAGTAAAAACATTTAAATACAAAGTTCTTTATTGGGTGGAATTATATTTGATGCAAATATTTGAT
CACTTAAAACTTTTAAAACTTCTAGGTAATTTGCCACGCTTTTTGACTGCTCACCAATACCCTGTAAAAA
TACGTAATTCTTCCTGTTTGTGTAATAAGATATTCATATTTGTAGTTGCATTAATAATAGTTATTTCTTA
GTCCATCAGATGTTCCCGTGTGCCTCTTTTATGCCAAATTGATTGTCATATTTCATGTTGGGACCAAGTA
GTTTGCCCATGGCAAACCTAAATTTATGACCTGCTGAGGCCTCTCAGAAAACTGAGCATACTAGCAAGAC
AGCTCTTCTTGAAAAAAAAAATATGTATACACAAATATATACGTATATCTATATATACGTATGTATATAC
ACACATGTATATTCTTCCTTGATTGTGTAGCTGTCCAAAATAATAACATATATAGAGGGAGCTGTATTCC
TTTATACAAATCTGATGGCTCCTGCAGCACTTTTTCCTTCTGAAAATATTTACATTTTGCTAACCTAGTT
TGTTACTTTAAAAATCAGTTTTGATGAAAGGAGGGAAAAGCAGATGGACTTGAAAAAGATCCAAGCTCCT
ATTAGAAAAGGTATGAAAATCTTTATAGTAAAATTTTTTATAAACTAAAGTTGTACCTTTTAATATGTAG
TAAACTCTCATTTATTTGGGGTTCGCTCTTGGATCTCATCCATCCATTGTGTTCTCTTTAATGCTGCCTG
CCTTTTGAGGCATTCACTGCCCTAGACAATGCCACCAGAGATAGTGGGGGAAATGCCAGATGAAACCAAC
TCTTGCTCTCACTAGTTGTCAGCTTCTCTGGATAAGTGACCACAGAAGCAGGAGTCCTCCTGCTTGGGCA
TCATTGGGCCAGTTCCTTCTCTTTAAATCAGATTTGTAATGGCTCCCAAATTCCATCACATCACATTTAA
ATTGCAGACAGTGTTTTGCACATCATGTATCTGTTTTGTCCCATAATATGCTTTTTACTCCCTGATCCCA
GTTTCTGCTGTTGACTCTTCCATTCAGTTTTATTTATTGTGTGTTCTCACAGTGACACCATTTGTCCTTT
TCTGCAACAACCTTTCCAGCTACTTTTGCCAAATTCTATTTGTCTTCTCCTTCAAAACATTCTCCTTTGC
AGTTCCTCTTCATCTGTGTAGCTGCTCTTTTGTCTCTTAACTTACCATTCCTATAGTACTTTATGCATCT
CTGCTTAGTTCTATTAGTTTTTTGGCCTTGCTCTTCTCCTTGATTTTAAAATTCCTTCTATAGCTAGAGC
TTTTCTTTCTTTCATTCTCTCTTCCTGCAGTGTTTTGCATACATCAGAAGCTAGGTACATAAGTTAAATG
ATTGAGAGTTGGCTGTATTTAGATTTATCACTTTTTAATAGGGTGAGCTTGAGAGTTTTCTTTCTTTCTG
TTTTTTTTTTTTGTTTTTTTTTTTTTTTTTTTTTTTTTTTTTTTTGACTAATTTCACATGCTCTAAAAAC
CTTCAAAGGTGATTATTTTTCTCCTGGAAACTCCAGGTCCATTCTGTTTAAATCCCTAAGAATGTCAGAA
TTAAAATAACAGGGCTATCCCGTAATTGGAAATATTTCTTTTTTCAGGATGCTATAGTCAATTTAGTAAG
TGACCACCAAATTGTTATTTGCACTAACAAAGCTCAAAACACGATAAGTTTACTCCTCCATCTCAGTAAT
AAAAATTAAGCTGTAATCAACCTTCTAGGTTTCTCTTGTCTTAAAATGGGTATTCAAAAATGGGGATCTG
TGGTGTATGTATGGAAACACATACTCCTTAATTTACCTGTTGTTGGAAACTGGAGAAATGATTGTCGGGC
AACCGTTTATTTTTTATTGTATTTTATTTGGTTGAGGGATTTTTTTATAAACAGTTTTACTTGTGTCATA
TTTTAAAATTACTAACTGCCATCACCTGCTGGGGTCCTTTGTTAGGTCATTTTCAGTGACTAATAGGGAT
AATCCAGGTAACTTTGAAGAGATGAGCAGTGAGTGACCAGGCAGTTTTTCTGCCTTTAGCTTTGACAGTT
CTTAATTAAGATCATTGAAGACCAGCTTTCTCATAAATTTCTCTTTTTGAAAAAAAGAAAGCATTTGTAC
TAAGCTCCTCTGTAAGACAACATCTTAAATCTTAAAAGTGTTGTTATCATGACTGGTGAGAGAAGAAAAC
ATTTTGTTTTTATTAAATGGAGCATTATTTACAAAAAGCCATTGTTGAGAATTAGATCCCACATCGTATA
AATATCTATTAACCATTCTAAATAAAGAGAACTCCAGTGTTGCTATGTGCAAGATCCTCTCTTGGAGCTT
TTTTGCATAGCAATTAAAGGTGTGCTATTTGTCAGTAGCCATTTTTTTGCAGTGATTTGAAGACCAAAGT
TGTTTTACAGCTGTGTTACCGTTAAAGGTTTTTTTTTTTATATGTATTAAATCAATTTATCACTGTTTAA
AGCTTTGAATATCTGCAATCTTTGCCAAGGTACTTTTTTATTTAAAAAAAAACATAACTTTGTAAATATT
ACCCTGTAATATTATATATACTTAATAAAACATTTTAAGCTATTTTGTTGGGCTATTTCTATTGCTGCTA
CAGCAGACCACAAGCACATTTCTGAAAAATTTAATTTATTAATGTATTTTTAAGTTGCTTATATTCTAGG
TAACAATGTAAAGAATGATTTAAAATATTAATTATGAATTTTTTGAGTATAATACCCAATAAGCTTTTAA
TTAGAGCAGAGTTTTAATTAAAAGTTTTAAATCAGTCTCTAGAGGGCCCGTTTAAACCCGCTGATCAGCC
TCGACTGTGCCTTCTAGTTGCCAGCCATCTGTTGTTTGCCCCTCCCCCGTGCCTTCCTTGACCCTGGAAG
GTGCCACTCCCACTGTCCTTTCCTAATAAAATGAGGAAATTGCATCGCATTGTCTGAGTAGGTGTCATTC
TATTCTGGGGGGTGGGGTGGGGCAGGACAGCAAGGGGGAGGATTGGGAAGACAATAGCAGGCATGCTGGG
GATGCGGTGGGCTCTATGGCTTCTGAGGCGGAAAGAACCAGCTGGGGCTCTAGGGGGTATCCCC
[124 nt withheld, positions 7135-7258]
C
[91 nt withheld, positions 7260-7350]
A
[49 nt withheld, positions 7352-7400]
CCTTTGACGTTGGAGTCCACGTTCTTT
[37 nt withheld, positions 7428-7464]
ACCCTATCTCGGTCTATTCTTTTGATTTATAAGGGATTTTGCCGATTTCGGCCTATTGGTTAAAAAATGA
GCTGATTTAACAAAAATTTAACGCGAATTAATTCTGTGGAATGTGTGTCAGTTAGGGTGTGGAAAGTCCC
CAGGCTCCCCAGCAGGCAGAAGTATGCAAAGCATGCATCTCAATTAGTCAGCAACCAGGTGTGGAAAGTC
CCCAGGCTCCCCAGCAGGCAGAAGTATGCAAAGCATGCATCTCAATTAGTCAGCAACCATAGTCCCGCCC
CTAACTCCGCCCATCCCGCCCCTAACTCCGCCCAGTTCCGCCCATTCTCCGCCCCATGGCTGACTAATTT
TTTTTATTTATGCAGAGGCCGAGGCCGCCTCTGCCTCTGAGCTATTCCAGAAGTAGTGAGGAGGCTTTTT
TGGAGGCCTAGGCTTTTGCAAAAAGCTCCCGGGAGCTTGTATATCCATTTTCGGATCTGATCAAGAGACA
GGATGAGGATCGTTTCGCATGATTGAACAAGATGGATTGCACGCAGGTTCTCCGGCCGCTTGGGTGGAGA
GGCTATTCGGCTATGACTGGGCACAACAGACAATCGGCTGCTCTGATGCCGCCGTGTTCCGGCTGTCAGC
GCAGGGGCGCCCGGTTCTTTTTGTCAAGACCGACCTGTCCGGTGCCCTGAATGAACTGCAGGACGAGGCA
GCGCGGCTATCGTGGCTGGCCACGACGGGCGTTCCTTGCGCAGCTGTGCTCGACGTTGTCACTGAAGCGG
GAAGGGACTGGCTGCTATTGGGCGAAGTGCCGGGGCAGGATCTCCTGTCATCTCACCTTGCTCCTGCCGA
GAAAGTATCCATCATGGCTGATGCAATGCGGCGGCTGCATACGCTTGATCCGGCTACCTGCCCATTCGAC
CACCAAGCGAAACATCGCATCGAGCGAGCACGTACTCGGATGGAAGCCGGTCTTGTCGATCAGGATGATC
TGGACGAAGAGCATCAGGGGCTCGCGCCAGCCGAACTGTTCGCCAGGCTCAAGGCGCGCATGCCCGACGG
CGAGGATCTCGTCGTGACCCATGGCGATGCCTGCTTGCCGAATATCATGGTGGAAAATGGCCGCTTTTCT
GGATTCATCGACTGTGGCCGGCTGGGTGTGGCGGACCGCTATCAGGACATAGCGTTGGCTACCCGTGATA
TTGCTGAAGAGCTTGGCGGCGAATGGGCTGACCGCTTCCTCGTGCTTTACGGTATCGCCGCTCCCGATTC
GCAGCGCATCGCCTTCTATCGCCTTCTTGACGAGTTCTTCTGAGCGGGACTCTGGGGTTCGAAATGACCG
ACCAAGCGACGCCCAACCTGCCATCACGAGATTTCGATTCCACCGCCGCCTTCTATGAAAGGTTGGGCTT
CGGAATCGTTTTCCGGGACGCCGGCTGGATGATCCTCCAGCGCGGGGATCTCATGCTGGAGTTCTTCGCC
CACCCCAACTTGTTTATTGCAGCTTATAATGGTTACAAATAAAGCAATAGCATCACAAATTTCACAAATA
AAGCATTTTTTTCACTGCATTCTAGTTGTGGTTTGTCCAAACTCATCAATGTATCTTATCATGTCTGTAT
ACCGTCGACCTCTAGCTAGAGCTTGGCGTAATCATGGTCATAGCTGTTTCCTGTGTGAAATTGTTATCCG
CTCACAATTCCACACAACATACGAGCCGGAAGCATAAAGTGTAAAGCCTGGGGTGCCTAATGAGTGAGCT
AACTCACATTAATTGCGTTGCGCTCACTGCCCGCTTTCCAGTCGGGAAACCTGTCGTGCCAGCTGCATTA
ATGAATCGGCCAACGCGCGGGGAGAGGCGGTTTGCGTATTGGGCGCTCTTCCGCTTCCTCGCTCACTGAC
TCGCTGCGCTCGGTCGTTCGGCTGCGGCGAGCGGTATCAGCTCACTCAAAGGCGGTAATACGGTTATCCA
CAGAATCAGGGGATAACGCAGGAAAGAACATGTGAGCAAAAGGCCAGCAAAAGGCCAGGAACCGTAAAAA
GGCCGCGTTGCTGGCGTTTTTCCATAGGCTCCGCCCCCCTGACGAGCATCACAAAAATCGACGCTCAAGT
CAGAGGTGGCGAAACCCGACAGGACTATAAAGATACCAGGCGTTTCCCCCTGGAAGCTCCCTCGTGCGCT
CTCCTGTTCCGACCCTGCCGCTTACCGGATACCTGTCCGCCTTTCTCCCTTCGGGAAGCGTGGCGCTTTC
TCATAGCTCACGCTGTAGGTATCTCAGTTCGGTGTAGGTCGTTCGCTCCAAGCTGGGCTGTGTGCACGAA
CCCCCCGTTCAGCCCGACCGCTGCGCCTTATCCGGTAACTATCGTCTTGAGTCCAACCCGGTAAGACACG
ACTTATCGCCACTGGCAGCAGCCACTGGTAACAGGATTAGCAGAGCGAGGTATGTAGGCGGTGCTACAGA
GTTCTTGAAGTGGTGGCCTAACTACGGCTACACTAGAAGAACAGTATTTGGTATCTGCGCTCTGCTGAAG
CCAGTTACCTTCGGAAAAAGAGTTGGTAGCTCTTGATCCGGCAAACAAACCACCGCTGGTAGCGGTTTTT
TTGTTTGCAAGCAGCAGATTACGCGCAGAAAAAAAGGATCTCAAGAAGATCCTTTGATCTTTTCTACGGG
GTCTGACGCTCAGTGGAACGAAAACTCACGTTAAGGGATTTTGGTCATGAGATTATCAAAAAGGATCTTC
ACCTAGATCCTTTTAAATTAAAAATGAAGTTTTAAATCAATCTAAAGTATATATGAGTAAACTTGGTCTG
ACAGTTACCAATGCTTAATCAGTGAGGCACCTATCTCAGCGATCTGTCTATTTCGTTCATCCATAGTTGC
CTGACTCCCCGTCGTGTAGATAACTACGATACGGGAGGGCTTACCATCTGGCCCCAGTGCTGCAATGATA
CCGCGAGACCCACGCTCACCGGCTCCAGATTTATCAGCAATAAACCAGCCAGCCGGAAGGGCCGAGCGCA
GAAGTGGTCCTGCAACTTTATCCGCCTCCATCCAGTCTATTAATTGTTGCCGGGAAGCTAGAGTAAGTAG
TTCGCCAGTTAATAGTTTGCGCAACGTTGTTGCCATTGCTACAGGCATCGTGGTGTCACGCTCGTCGTTT
GGTATGGCTTCATTCAGCTCCGGTTCCCAACGATCAAGGCGAGTTACATGATCCCCCATGTTGTGCAAAA
AAGCGGTTAGCTCCTTCGGTCCTCCGATCGTTGTCAGAAGTAAGTTGGCCGCAGTGTTATCACTCATGGT
TATGGCAGCACTGCATAATTCTCTTACTGTCATGCCATCCGTAAGATGCTTTTCTGTGACTGGTGAGTAC
TCAACCAAGTCATTCTGAGAATAGTGTATGCGGCGACCGAGTTGCTCTTGCCCGGCGTCAATACGGGATA
ATACCGCGCCACATAGCAGAACTTTAAAAGTGCTCATCATTGGAAAACGTTCTTCGGGGCGAAAACTCTC
AAGGATCTTACCGCTGTTGAGATCCAGTTCGATGTAACCCACTCGTGCACCCAACTGATCTTCAGCATCT
TTTACTTTCACCAGCGTTTCTGGGTGAGCAAAAACAGGAAGGCAAAATGCCGCAAAAAAGGGAATAAGGG
CGACACGGAAATGTTGAATACTCATACTCTTCCTTTTTCAATATTATTGAAGCATTTATCAGGGTTATTG
TCTCATGAGCGGATACATATTTGAATGTATTTAGAAAAATAAACAAATAGGGGTTCCGCGCACATTTCCC
CGAAAAGTGCCACCTGACGTC
