>Addgene plasmid #65474 | GFP_CD47_LU | addgene partial sequence | sequence record 113942 | CMV-F 5'-CGCAAATGGGCGGTAGGCGTG-3'
CTCTCTGGCTAACTAGAGAACCCACTGCTTACTGGCTTATCGAAATTAATACGACTCACTATAGGGAGAC
CCAAGCTGGCTAGCGTTTAAACTTAAGCTTGGTACCGAGCTCGGATCCATGTGGCCCCTGGTAGCGGCGC
TGTTGCTGGGCTCGGCGTGCTGCGGATCAGCTGGATCCATGGTGAGCAAGGGCGAGGAGCTGTTCACCGG
GGTGGTGCCCATCCTGGTCGAGCTGGACGGCGACGTAAACGGCCACAAGTTCAGCGTGTCTGGCGAGGGC
GAGGGCGATGCCACCTACGGCAAGCTGACCCTGAAGTTCATCTGCACCACCGGCAAGCTGCCCGTGCCCT
GGCCCACCCTCGTGACCACCCTGACCTACGGCGTGCAGTGCTTCAGCCGCTACCCCGACCACATGAAGCA
GCACGACTTCTTCAAGTCCGCCATGCCCGAAGGCTACGTCCAGGAGCGCACCATCTTCTTCAAGGACGAC
GGCAACTACAAGACCCGCGCCGAGGTGAAGTTCGAGGGCGACACCCTGGTGAACCGCATCGAGCTGAAGG
GCATCGACTTCAAGGAGGACGGCAACATCCTGGGGCACAAGCTGGAGTACAACTACAACAGCCACAACGT
CTATATCATGGCCGACAAGCAGAAGAACGGCATCAAGGCGAACTTCAAGATCCGCCACAACATCGAGGAC
GGCAGCGTGCAGCTCGCCGACCACTACCAGCAGAACA
