>Addgene plasmid #65474 | GFP_CD47_LU | addgene partial sequence | sequence record 113943 | BGH-rev 5'-TAGAAGGCACAGTCGAGG-3'
CTTTTAATTAAAACTCTGCTCTAATTAAAAGCTTATTGGGTATTATACTCAAAAAATTCATAATTAATAT
TTTAAATCATTCTTTACATTGTTACCTAGAATATAAGCAACTTAAAAATACATTAATAAATTAAATTTTT
CAGAAATGTGCTTGTGGTCTGCTGTAGCAGCAATAGAAATAGCCCAACAAAATAGCTTAAAATGTTTTAT
TAAGTATATATAATATTACAGGGTAATATTTACAAAGTTATGTTTTTTTTTAAATAAAAAAGTACCTTGG
CAAAGATTGCAGATATTCAAAGCTTTAAACAGTGATAAATTGATTTAATACATATAAAAAAAAAAACCTT
TAACGGTAACACAGCTGTAAAACAACTTTGGTCTTCAAATCACTGCAAAAAAATGGCTACTGACAAATAG
CACACCTTTAATTGCTATGCAAAAAAGCTCCAAGAGAGGATCTTGCACATAGCAACACTGGAGTTCTCTT
TATTTAGAATGGTTAATAGATATTTATACGATGTGGGATCTAATTCTCAACAATGGCTTTTTGTAAATAA
TGCTCCATTTAATAAAAACAAAATGTTTTCTTCTCTCACCAGTCATGATAACAACACTTTTAAGATTTAA
GATGTTGTCTTACAGAGGAGCTTAGTACAAATGCTTTCTTTTTTTCAAAAAGAGAAATTTATGAGAAAGC
TGGTCTTCAATGATCTTAATTAAGAACTGTCAAAGCT
