>Addgene plasmid #65474 | GFP_CD47_LU | addgene partial sequence | sequence record 114984 | EGFP-C 5'-CATGGTCCTGCTGGAGTTCGTG-3'
GCAGCTACTATTTAATAAAACAAAATCTGTAGAATTCACGTTTTGTAATGACACTGTCGTCATTCCATGC
TTTGTTACTAATATGGAGGCACAAAACACTACTGAAGTATACGTAAAGTGGAAATTTAAAGGAAGAGATA
TTTACACCTTTGATGGAGCTCTAAACAAGTCCACTGTCCCCACTGACTTTAGTAGTGCAAAAATTGAAGT
CTCACAATTACTAAAAGGAGATGCCTCTTTGAAGATGGATAAGAGTGATGCTGTCTCACACACAGGAAAC
TACACTTGTGAAGTAACAGAATTAACCAGAGAAGGTGAAACGATCATCGAGCTAAAATATCGTGTTGTTT
CATGGTTTTCTCCAAATGAAAATATTCTTATTGTTATTTTCCCAATTTTTGCTATACTCCTGTTCTGGGG
ACAGTTTGGTATTAAAACACTTAAATATAGATCCGGTGGTATGGATGAGAAAACAATTGCTTTACTTGTT
GCTGGACTAGTGATCACTGTCATTGTCATTGTTGGAGCCATTCTTTTCGTCCCAGGTGAATATTCATTAA
AGAATGCTACTGGCCTTGGTTTAATTGTGACTTCTACAGGGATATTAATATTACTTCACTACTATGTGTT
TAGTACAGCGATTGGATTAACCTCCTTCGTCATTGCCATATTGGTTATTCAGGTGATAGCCTATATCCTC
GCTGTGGTCGGACTGAGTCTCTGTATTGCGGCGTGTATACCAATGCAT
